Addgene plasmid #221683: pcDNA3.1-Myc-BirA*-RNF8
Purpose: Mammalian expression of Myc-tagged BirA*-RNF8 fusion protein for BioID
Depositing lab: Derrick Sek Tong Ong. Depositing organization: National University of Singapore. Publication: CAMK2D serves as a molecular scaffold for RNF8-MAD2 complex to induce mitotic checkpoint in glioma. Chuah YH, Tay EXY, Grinchuk OV, Yoon J, Feng J, Kannan S, Robert M, Jakhar R, Liang Y, Lee BWL, Wang LC, Lim YT, Zhao T, Sobota RM, Lu G, Low BC, Crasta KC, Verma CS, Lin Z, Ong DST. Cell Death Differ. 2023 Aug;30(8):1973-1987. doi: 10.1038/s41418-023-01192-3. Epub 2023 Jul 19. PubMed 37468549.
Backbone
  Vector backbone: pcDNA3.1 mycBioID
  Vector type: Mammalian Expression
Growth in bacteria
  Bacterial resistance: Ampicillin, 100 μg/mL
  Growth temperature: 37°C
  Growth strain: DH5alpha
  Copy number: High Copy
Gene/Insert
  Gene/Insert name: RNF8
  Species: H. sapiens (human)
  Entrez Gene: RNF8 (a.k.a. hRNF8)
  Cloning method: Restriction Enzyme; 5′ cloning site XhoI (unknown if destroyed); 3′ cloning site EcoRI (unknown if destroyed)
Terms and licenses: Academic/Nonprofit Terms; Industry Terms: Not Available to Industry
How to cite: pcDNA3.1-Myc-BirA*-RNF8 was a gift from Derrick Sek Tong Ong (Addgene plasmid # 221683 ; http://n2t.net/addgene:221683 ; RRID:Addgene_221683)
