[The description below was written by a language model from this plasmid's Addgene catalogue record and pLannotate feature annotations shown in this document.]
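Description:
pcDNA3.1-Myc-BirA*-RNF8 is a 7,838-nt mammalian expression plasmid built on the pcDNA3.1 mycBioID backbone. It produces human RNF8 fused to the promiscuous biotin ligase BirA* for proximity-dependent biotinylation (BioID). It is maintained in E. coli as a high-copy plasmid through a ColE1/pUC-type origin, with β-lactamase providing ampicillin selection. An f1 origin is also present. An SV40 early promoter driving neo, followed by an SV40 poly(A) signal, forms a cassette that confers neomycin-class (G418) resistance and could support selection of stably transfected mammalian cells. Several short annotations (a truncated HIV-1 LTR fragment, ble, lacI and RSF ori fragments, and lac promoter/operator remnants) appear to be backbone residue or partial sequence matches rather than functional parts.

The expression cassette uses the CMV immediate-early enhancer and promoter, with a downstream T7 promoter, and ends at the bovine growth hormone polyadenylation signal. The coding region places BirA(R118G) upstream of RNF8, which was inserted between XhoI and EcoRI sites, so RNF8 carries the ligase at its N-terminus. The construct name and stated purpose indicate a Myc epitope ahead of BirA*, but the feature table does not annotate this tag separately.

The R118G mutation makes BirA release reactive biotinyl-AMP, which labels proteins close to the fusion. These can then be captured on streptavidin and identified. RNF8 is an E3 ubiquitin ligase involved in DNA damage signalling, so the construct serves to map its neighbouring and interacting proteins in living cells. The associated publication concerns an RNF8-MAD2 complex and the mitotic checkpoint in glioma.
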