Features (pLannotate 1.2.2; 22 found; start..end, strand, type, name):
     11..599     -  rep_origin     ori: high-copy-number ColE1/pMB1/pBR322/pUC origin of replication
    770..1630    -  CDS            AmpR: β-lactamase; bla; confers resistance to ampicillin, carbenicillin, and related antibiotics
   1631..1735    -  promoter       AmpR promoter: bla
   1794..1846    -  misc_feature   bom (fragment): basis of mobility region from pBR322
   2001..2380    +  enhancer       CMV enhancer: human cytomegalovirus immediate early enhancer
   2381..2584    +  promoter       CMV promoter: human cytomegalovirus (CMV) immediate early promoter
   2580..2613    +  LTR            5' LTR (truncated) (fragment): truncated 5' long terminal repeat (LTR) from HIV-1
   2629..2647    +  promoter       T7 promoter: promoter for bacteriophage T7 RNA polymerase
   2707..3666    +  CDS            BirA(R118G): promiscuous R118G mutant of the E. coli biotin protein ligase (Cronan, 2005) also known as BirA* or BioID
   3673..5124    +  CDS            RNF8: RNF8_HUMAN - Also known as KIAA0646. Experimental evidence at protein level: Swiss-Prot protein existence level 1. E3 ubiquitin-protein ligase that plays a key role in DNA damage signaling via 2 distinct roles: by mediating the 'Lys-63'-linked ubiquitination of histones H2A and H2AX and promoting the recruitment of DNA repair proteins at double-strand breaks (DSBs) sites, and by catalyzing 'Lys-48'-linked ubiquitination to remove target proteins from DNA damage sites. Following DNA DSBs, it is recruited to the sites of damage by ATM-phosphorylated MDC1 and catalyzes the 'Lys-63'-linked ubiquit
   5201..5425    +  polyA_signal   bGH poly(A) signal: bovine growth hormone polyadenylation signal
   5429..5450    +  promoter       SV40 promoter (fragment): SV40 enhancer and early promoter
   5471..5899    +  rep_origin     f1 ori (sequence partly withheld): f1 bacteriophage origin of replication; arrow indicates direction of (+) strand synthesis
   5913..6242    +  promoter       SV40 promoter: SV40 enhancer and early promoter
   6309..7100    +  CDS            neo: KKA2_KLEPN - Also known as kan, nptII. Experimental evidence at protein level: Swiss-Prot protein existence level 1. Resistance to kanamycin, neomycin, paromomycin, ribostamycin, butirosin and gentamicin B. From Klebsiella pneumoniae.
   7124..7282    +  CDS            ble (fragment): BLE_KLEPN - Experimental evidence at protein level: Swiss-Prot protein existence level 1. Binding protein with a strong affinity to the bleomycin family of antibiotics. Binds to CL990; an antimitotic-antibiotic compound. From Klebsiella pneumoniae.
   7277..7398    +  polyA_signal   SV40 poly(A) signal: SV40 polyadenylation signal
   7471..7487    -  protein_bind   lac operator: The lac repressor binds to the lac operator to inhibit transcription in E. coli. This inhibition can be relieved by adding lactose or isopropyl-β-D-thiogalactopyranoside (IPTG). lac repressor encoded by lacI
   7495..7525    -  promoter       lac promoter: promoter for the E. coli lac operon
   7540..7561    -  protein_bind   CAP binding site: CAP binding activates transcription in the presence of cAMP. E. coli catabolite activator protein
   7574..7666    -  CDS            lacI (fragment): lac repressor; lacI; The lac repressor binds to the lac operator to inhibit transcription in E. coli. This inhibition can be relieved by adding lactose or isopropyl-β-D-thiogalactopyranoside (IPTG).
   7668..7801    -  rep_origin     RSF ori (fragment): Plasmids containing the RSF 1030 origin of replication can be propagated in E. coli cells that contain additional plasmids with compatible origins.
>Addgene plasmid #221683 | pcDNA3.1-Myc-BirA*-RNF8 | addgene full sequence | sequence record 440443 | Addgene NGS Result
TGCTGGCGTTTTTCCATAGGCTCCGCCCCCCTGACGAGCATCACAAAAATCGACGCTCAAGTCAGAGGTG
GCGAAACCCGACAGGACTATAAAGATACCAGGCGTTTCCCCCTGGAAGCTCCCTCGTGCGCTCTCCTGTT
CCGACCCTGCCGCTTACCGGATACCTGTCCGCCTTTCTCCCTTCGGGAAGCGTGGCGCTTTCTCATAGCT
CACGCTGTAGGTATCTCAGTTCGGTGTAGGTCGTTCGCTCCAAGCTGGGCTGTGTGCACGAACCCCCCGT
TCAGCCCGACCGCTGCGCCTTATCCGGTAACTATCGTCTTGAGTCCAACCCGGTAAGACACGACTTATCG
CCACTGGCAGCAGCCACTGGTAACAGGATTAGCAGAGCGAGGTATGTAGGCGGTGCTACAGAGTTCTTGA
AGTGGTGGCCTAACTACGGCTACACTAGAAGAACAGTATTTGGTATCTGCGCTCTGCTGAAGCCAGTTAC
CTTCGGAAAAAGAGTTGGTAGCTCTTGATCCGGCAAACAAACCACCGCTGGTAGCGGTGGTTTTTTTGTT
TGCAAGCAGCAGATTACGCGCAGAAAAAAAGGATCTCAAGAAGATCCTTTGATCTTTTCTACGGGGTCTG
ACGCTCAGTGGAACGAAAACTCACGTTAAGGGATTTTGGTCATGAGATTATCAAAAAGGATCTTCACCTA
GATCCTTTTAAATTAAAAATGAAGTTTTAAATCAATCTAAAGTATATATGAGTAAACTTGGTCTGACAGT
TACCAATGCTTAATCAGTGAGGCACCTATCTCAGCGATCTGTCTATTTCGTTCATCCATAGTTGCCTGAC
TCCCCGTCGTGTAGATAACTACGATACGGGAGGGCTTACCATCTGGCCCCAGTGCTGCAATGATACCGCG
AGACCCACGCTCACCGGCTCCAGATTTATCAGCAATAAACCAGCCAGCCGGAAGGGCCGAGCGCAGAAGT
GGTCCTGCAACTTTATCCGCCTCCATCCAGTCTATTAATTGTTGCCGGGAAGCTAGAGTAAGTAGTTCGC
CAGTTAATAGTTTGCGCAACGTTGTTGCCATTGCTACAGGCATCGTGGTGTCACGCTCGTCGTTTGGTAT
GGCTTCATTCAGCTCCGGTTCCCAACGATCAAGGCGAGTTACATGATCCCCCATGTTGTGCAAAAAAGCG
GTTAGCTCCTTCGGTCCTCCGATCGTTGTCAGAAGTAAGTTGGCCGCAGTGTTATCACTCATGGTTATGG
CAGCACTGCATAATTCTCTTACTGTCATGCCATCCGTAAGATGCTTTTCTGTGACTGGTGAGTACTCAAC
CAAGTCATTCTGAGAATAGTGTATGCGGCGACCGAGTTGCTCTTGCCCGGCGTCAATACGGGATAATACC
GCGCCACATAGCAGAACTTTAAAAGTGCTCATCATTGGAAAACGTTCTTCGGGGCGAAAACTCTCAAGGA
TCTTACCGCTGTTGAGATCCAGTTCGATGTAACCCACTCGTGCACCCAACTGATCTTCAGCATCTTTTAC
TTTCACCAGCGTTTCTGGGTGAGCAAAAACAGGAAGGCAAAATGCCGCAAAAAAGGGAATAAGGGCGACA
CGGAAATGTTGAATACTCATACTCTTCCTTTTTCAATATTATTGAAGCATTTATCAGGGTTATTGTCTCA
TGAGCGGATACATATTTGAATGTATTTAGAAAAATAAACAAATAGGGGTTCCGCGCACATTTCCCCGAAA
AGTGCCACCTGACGTCGACGGATCGGGAGATCTCCCGATCCCCTATGGTGCACTCTCAGTACAATCTGCT
CTGATGCCGCATAGTTAAGCCAGTATCTGCTCCCTGCTTGTGTGTTGGAGGTCGCTGAGTAGTGCGCGAG
CAAAATTTAAGCTACAACAAGGCAAGGCTTGACCGACAATTGCATGAAGAATCTGCTTAGGGTTAGGCGT
TTTGCGCTGCTTCGCGATGTACGGGCCAGATATACGCGTTGACATTGATTATTGACTAGTTATTAATAGT
AATCAATTACGGGGTCATTAGTTCATAGCCCATATATGGAGTTCCGCGTTACATAACTTACGGTAAATGG
CCCGCCTGGCTGACCGCCCAACGACCCCCGCCCATTGACGTCAATAATGACGTATGTTCCCATAGTAACG
CCAATAGGGACTTTCCATTGACGTCAATGGGTGGAGTATTTACGGTAAACTGCCCACTTGGCAGTACATC
AAGTGTATCATATGCCAAGTACGCCCCCTATTGACGTCAATGACGGTAAATGGCCCGCCTGGCATTATGC
CCAGTACATGACCTTATGGGACTTTCCTACTTGGCAGTACATCTACGTATTAGTCATCGCTATTACCATG
GTGATGCGGTTTTGGCAGTACATCAATGGGCGTGGATAGCGGTTTGACTCACGGGGATTTCCAAGTCTCC
ACCCCATTGACGTCAATGGGAGTTTGTTTTGGCACCAAAATCAACGGGACTTTCCAAAATGTCGTAACAA
CTCCGCCCCATTGACGCAAATGGGCGGTAGGCGTGTACGGTGGGAGGTCTATATAAGCAGAGCTCTCTGG
CTAACTAGAGAACCCACTGCTTACTGGCTTATCGAAATTAATACGACTCACTATAGGGAGACCCAAGCTG
GCTAGCCACCATGGAACAAAAACTCATCTCAGAAGAGGATCTCGACAAGGACAACACCGTGCCCCTGAAG
CTGATCGCCCTGCTGGCCAACGGCGAGTTCCACTCTGGCGAGCAGCTGGGAGAGACCCTGGGAATGAGCA
GAGCCGCCATCAACAAGCACATCCAGACACTGAGAGACTGGGGAGTGGACGTGTTCACCGTGCCTGGCAA
GGGCTACAGCCTGCCTGAGCCTATCCAGCTGCTGAACGCCAAGCAGATCCTGGGACAGCTGGATGGCGGA
AGCGTGGCCGTGCTGCCTGTGATCGACTCCACCAATCAGTACCTGCTGGACAGAATCGGAGAGCTGAAGT
CCGGCGACGCCTGCATCGCCGAGTACCAGCAGGCTGGCAGAGGAGGCAGAGGACGGAAGTGGTTCAGCCC
ATTCGGAGCCAACCTGTACCTGTCCATGTTCTGGAGACTGGAGCAGGGACCTGCTGCTGCCATCGGACTG
AGTCTGGTGATCGGAATCGTGATGGCCGAGGTGCTGAGAAAGCTGGGAGCCGACAAGGTGAGAGTGAAGT
GGCCTAATGACCTGTACCTCCAGGACCGCAAGCTGGCTGGCATCCTGGTGGAGCTGACAGGCAAGACAGG
CGATGCCGCTCAGATCGTGATCGGAGCCGGAATCAACATGGCCATGAGAAGAGTGGAGGAGAGCGTGGTG
AACCAGGGCTGGATCACCCTGCAGGAGGCTGGCATCAACCTGGACCGGAACACCCTGGCCGCCATGCTGA
TCAGAGAGCTGAGAGCCGCTCTGGAGCTGTTCGAGCAGGAGGGACTGGCTCCTTACCTGAGCAGATGGGA
GAAGCTGGACAACTTCATCAACAGACCTGTGAAGCTGATCATCGGCGACAAGGAAATCTTCGGCATCTCC
AGAGGAATCGACAAGCAGGGAGCTCTGCTGCTGGAGCAGGACGGAATCATCAAGCCCTGGATGGGCGGAG
AAATCTCCCTGAGAAGCGCAGAGAAGCTCGAGGGGGAGCCCGGCTTCTTCGTCACAGGAGACCGCGCCGG
TGGCCGGAGCTGGTGCCTGCGGCGGGTGGGGATGAGCGCCGGGTGGCTGCTGCTGGAAGATGGGTGCGAG
GTGACTGTAGGACGAGGATTTGGTGTCACATACCAACTGGTATCAAAAATCTGCCCCCTGATGATTTCTC
GAAACCACTGTGTTTTGAAGCAGAATCCTGAGGGCCAATGGACAATTATGGACAACAAGAGTCTAAATGG
TGTTTGGCTGAACAGAGCGCGTCTGGAACCTTTAAGGGTCTATTCCATTCATCAGGGAGACTACATCCAA
CTTGGAGTGCCTCTGGAAAATAAGGAGAATGCGGAGTATGAATATGAAGTTACTGAAGAAGACTGGGAGA
CAATATATCCTTGTCTTTCCCCAAAGAATGACCAAATGATAGAAAAAAATAAGGAATTGAGAACTAAAAG
GAAATTCAGTTTGGATGAATTAGCAGGTCCTGGAGCTGAAGGCCCCTCAAATTTGAAATCCAAAATAAAT
AAAGTGTCTTGTGAATCTGGTCAGCCAGTGAAATCACAGGGGAAAGGTGAAGTGGCCAGTACACCCTCTG
ACAATTTGGATCCTAAGTTGACTGCCCTTGAGCCAAGTAAGACCACAGGGGCTCCCATTTACCCTGGCTT
CCCCAAAGTCACAGAGGTTCATCATGAGCAGAAAGCCTCAAACTCTTCAGCATCTCAGAGAAGCTTACAG
ATGTTTAAGGTGACCATGTCCAGGATTCTGAGGCTCAAAATACAGATGCAGGAAAAACATGAAGCCGTTA
TGAATGTGAAAAAGCAGACCCAAAAGGGGAACTCAAAGAAAGTTGTGCAAATGGAGCAGGAACTTCAGGA
CTTACAGTCCCAGCTGTGTGCAGAGCAGGCTCAGCAGCAGGCAAGAGTGGAGCAACTAGAGAAGACTTTC
CAGGAAGAGGAACAGCATCTTCAGGGTTTGGAGATAGCCCAAGGAGAAAAGGACCTGAAGCAACAGCTGG
CCCAGGCTCTGCAGGAGCATTGGGCTCTAATGGAAGAGCTAAATCGCAGCAAGAAGGACTTTGAAGCAAT
CATTCAAGCCAAGAACAAAGAATTAGAGCAGACCAAGGAAGAGAAGGAGAAGATGCAAGCACAGAAGGAA
GAAGTTCTTAGCCACATGAATGATGTGCTAGAGAATGAGCTCCAATGTATTATTTGTTCAGAATACTTCA
TTGAGGCTGTCACCTTGAACTGTGCCCACAGTTTCTGCTCCTACTGTATCAATGAATGGATGAAGCGGAA
GATAGAATGCCCCATTTGTCGGAAGGACATTAAGTCCAAAACATACTCTTTGGTTCTGGACAATTGCATT
AATAAGATGGTAAATAATCTGAGCTCAGAAGTGAAAGAACGACGAATTGTTCTCATTAGGGAACGAAAAG
CAAAGAGATTGTTCTGAGAATTCCACCACACTGGACTAGTGGATCCGAGCTCGGTACCAAGCTTAAGTTT
AAACCGCTGATCAGCCTCGACTGTGCCTTCTAGTTGCCAGCCATCTGTTGTTTGCCCCTCCCCCGTGCCT
TCCTTGACCCTGGAAGGTGCCACTCCCACTGTCCTTTCCTAATAAAATGAGGAAATTGCATCGCATTGTC
TGAGTAGGTGTCATTCTATTCTGGGGGGTGGGGTGGGGCAGGACAGCAAGGGGGAGGATTGGGAAGACAA
TAGCAGGCATGCTGGGGATGCGGTGGGCTCTATGGCTTCTGAGGCGGAAAGAACCAGCTGGGGCTCTAGG
GGGTATCCCC
[124 nt withheld, positions 5471-5594]
C
[91 nt withheld, positions 5596-5686]
A
[49 nt withheld, positions 5688-5736]
CCTTTGACGTTGGAGTCCACGTTCTTT
[37 nt withheld, positions 5764-5800]
ACCCTATCTCGGTCTATTCTTTTGATTTATAAGGGATTTTGCCGATTTCGGCCTATTGGTTAAAAAATGA
GCTGATTTAACAAAAATTTAACGCGAATTAATTCTGTGGAATGTGTGTCAGTTAGGGTGTGGAAAGTCCC
CAGGCTCCCCAGCAGGCAGAAGTATGCAAAGCATGCATCTCAATTAGTCAGCAACCAGGTGTGGAAAGTC
CCCAGGCTCCCCAGCAGGCAGAAGTATGCAAAGCATGCATCTCAATTAGTCAGCAACCATAGTCCCGCCC
CTAACTCCGCCCATCCCGCCCCTAACTCCGCCCAGTTCCGCCCATTCTCCGCCCCATGGCTGACTAATTT
TTTTTATTTATGCAGAGGCCGAGGCCGCCTCTGCCTCTGAGCTATTCCAGAAGTAGTGAGGAGGCTTTTT
TGGAGGCCTAGGCTTTTGCAAAAAGCTCCCGGGAGCTTGTATATCCATTTTCGGATCTGATCAAGAGACA
GGATGAGGATCGTTTCGCATGATTGAACAAGATGGATTGCACGCAGGTTCTCCGGCCGCTTGGGTGGAGA
GGCTATTCGGCTATGACTGGGCACAACAGACAATCGGCTGCTCTGATGCCGCCGTGTTCCGGCTGTCAGC
GCAGGGGCGCCCGGTTCTTTTTGTCAAGACCGACCTGTCCGGTGCCCTGAATGAACTGCAGGACGAGGCA
GCGCGGCTATCGTGGCTGGCCACGACGGGCGTTCCTTGCGCAGCTGTGCTCGACGTTGTCACTGAAGCGG
GAAGGGACTGGCTGCTATTGGGCGAAGTGCCGGGGCAGGATCTCCTGTCATCTCACCTTGCTCCTGCCGA
GAAAGTATCCATCATGGCTGATGCAATGCGGCGGCTGCATACGCTTGATCCGGCTACCTGCCCATTCGAC
CACCAAGCGAAACATCGCATCGAGCGAGCACGTACTCGGATGGAAGCCGGTCTTGTCGATCAGGATGATC
TGGACGAAGAGCATCAGGGGCTCGCGCCAGCCGAACTGTTCGCCAGGCTCAAGGCGCGCATGCCCGACGG
CGAGGATCTCGTCGTGACCCATGGCGATGCCTGCTTGCCGAATATCATGGTGGAAAATGGCCGCTTTTCT
GGATTCATCGACTGTGGCCGGCTGGGTGTGGCGGACCGCTATCAGGACATAGCGTTGGCTACCCGTGATA
TTGCTGAAGAGCTTGGCGGCGAATGGGCTGACCGCTTCCTCGTGCTTTACGGTATCGCCGCTCCCGATTC
GCAGCGCATCGCCTTCTATCGCCTTCTTGACGAGTTCTTCTGAGCGGGACTCTGGGGTTCGAAATGACCG
ACCAAGCGACGCCCAACCTGCCATCACGAGATTTCGATTCCACCGCCGCCTTCTATGAAAGGTTGGGCTT
CGGAATCGTTTTCCGGGACGCCGGCTGGATGATCCTCCAGCGCGGGGATCTCATGCTGGAGTTCTTCGCC
CACCCCAACTTGTTTATTGCAGCTTATAATGGTTACAAATAAAGCAATAGCATCACAAATTTCACAAATA
AAGCATTTTTTTCACTGCATTCTAGTTGTGGTTTGTCCAAACTCATCAATGTATCTTATCATGTCTGTAT
ACCGTCGACCTCTAGCTAGAGCTTGGCGTAATCATGGTCATAGCTGTTTCCTGTGTGAAATTGTTATCCG
CTCACAATTCCACACAACATACGAGCCGGAAGCATAAAGTGTAAAGCCTGGGGTGCCTAATGAGTGAGCT
AACTCACATTAATTGCGTTGCGCTCACTGCCCGCTTTCCAGTCGGGAAACCTGTCGTGCCAGCTGCATTA
ATGAATCGGCCAACGCGCGGGGAGAGGCGGTTTGCGTATTGGGCGCTCTTCCGCTTCCTCGCTCACTGAC
TCGCTGCGCTCGGTCGTTCGGCTGCGGCGAGCGGTATCAGCTCACTCAAAGGCGGTAATACGGTTATCCA
CAGAATCAGGGGATAACGCAGGAAAGAACATGTGAGCAAAAGGCCAGCAAAAGGCCAGGAACCGTAAAAA
GGCCGCGT
